>Addgene plasmid #129631 | H2A-mScarletI-P2A-Akt-KTR-mTurquoise2-P2A-ERK-KTR-mNeonGreen | addgene full sequence | sequence record 260221 | Addgene NGS Result
TAGTTATTAATAGTAATCAATTACGGGGTCATTAGTTCATAGCCCATATATGGAGTTCCGCGTTACATAA
CTTACGGTAAATGGCCCGCCTGGCTGACCGCCCAACGACCCCCGCCCATTGACGTCAATAATGACGTATG
TTCCCATAGTAACGCCAATAGGGACTTTCCATTGACGTCAATGGGTGGAGTATTTACGGTAAACTGCCCA
CTTGGCAGTACATCAAGTGTATCATATGCCAAGTACGCCCCCTATTGACGTCAATGACGGTAAATGGCCC
GCCTGGCATTATGCCCAGTACATGACCTTATGGGACTTTCCTACTTGGCAGTACATCTACGTATTAGTCA
TCGCTATTACCATGGTGATGCGGTTTTGGCAGTACATCAATGGGCGTGGATAGCGGTTTGACTCACGGGG
ATTTCCAAGTCTCCACCCCATTGACGTCAATGGGAGTTTGTTTTGGCACCAAAATCAACGGGACTTTCCA
AAATGTCGTAACAACTCCGCCCCATTGACGCAAATGGGCGGTAGGCGTGTACGGTGGGAGGTCTATATAA
GCAGAGCTGGTTTAGTGAACCGTCAGATCCGCTAGCGCTACCGGACTCAGATCTCGAGCTCAAGCTTCGA
ATTCTGATG
[387 nt withheld, positions 640-1026]
CGGGATCCACCGGTCGCCACCATGGTGAGCAAGGGCGAGGCAGTGATCAAGGAGTTCATGCGGTTCAAGG
TGCACATGGAGGGCTCCATGAACGGCCACGAGTTCGAGATCGAGGGCGAGGGCGAGGGCCGCCCCTACGA
GGGCACCCAGACCGCCAAGCTGAAGGTGACCAAGGGTGGCCCCCTGCCCTTCTCCTGGGACATCCTGTCC
CCTCAGTTCATGTACGGCTCCAGGGCCTTCATCAAGCACCCCGCCGACATCCCCGACTACTATAAGCAGT
CCTTCCCCGAGGGCTTCAAGTGGGAGCGCGTGATGAACTTCGAGGACGGCGGCGCCGTGACCGTGACCCA
GGACACCTCCCTGGAGGACGGCACCCTGATCTACAAGGTGAAGCTCCGCGGCACCAACTTCCCTCCTGAC
GGCCCCGTAATGCAGAAGAAGACAATGGGCTGGGAAGCGTCCACCGAGCGGTTGTACCCCGAGGACGGCG
TGCTGAAGGGCGACATTAAGATGGCCCTGCGCCTGAAGGACGGCGGCCGCTACCTGGCGGACTTCAAGAC
CACCTACAAGGCCAAGAAGCCCGTGCAGATGCCCGGCGCCTACAACGTCGACCGCAAGTTGGACATCACC
TCCCACAACGAGGACTACACCGTGGTGGAACAGTACGAACGCTCCGAGGGCCGCCACTCCACCGGCGGCA
TGGACGAGCTGTACCAAACCATGGGGTCAGGGGCCACCAACTTCTCTCTTCTGAAACAAGCCGGCGACGT
CGAGGAAAACCCCGGACCTATGGCAGAGGCACCGGCTTCCCCGGCCCCGCTCTCTCCGCTCGAAGTGGAG
CTGGACCCGGAGTTCGAGCCCCAGAGCCGTCCGCGATCCTGTACGTGGCCCCTGCAAAGGCCGGAGCTCC
AAGCGAGCCCTGCCAAGCCCTCGGGGGAGACGGCCGCCGACTCCATGATCCCCGAGGAGGAGGACGATGA
AGACGACGAGGACGGCGGGGGACGGGCCGGCTCGGCCATGGCGATCGGCGGCGGCGGCGGGAGCGGCACG
CTGGGCTCCGGGCTGCTCCTTGAGGACTCGGCCCGGGTGCTGGCACCCGGAGGGCAAGACCCCGGGTCTG
GGCCAGCCACCGCGGCGGGCGGGCTGAGCGGGGGTACACAGGCGCTGCTGCAGCCTCAGCAACCGCTGCC
ACCGCCGCAGCCGGGGGTGGCTGGGGGCTCCGGGCAGCCGAGGAAATGTTCGTCGCGGCGGAACGCCTGG
GGAAACCTGTCCTACGCGGACCTGATCACCCGCGCCATCGAGAGCTCCCCGGACAAACGGCTCACTCTGT
CCCAGATCTACGAGTGGATGGTGCGTTGCGTGCCCTACTTCAAGGATAAGGGCGACAGCAACAGCTCTGC
CGGCTGGAAGAACTCCATCCGGCGCAACCTGTCACTGCATAGTCGATTCATGCGGGTCCAGAATGAGGGA
ACTGGCAAGAGCTCTTGGTGGATCATCAACCCTGATGGGGGGAAGAGCGGAAAAGCCCCCCGGCGGCGGG
CTGTCTCCATGGACAATAGCAACAAGTATACCAAGAGCCGTGGCCGCGCAGCCAAGAAGAAGGCAGCCCT
GCAGACAGCCCCCGAATCAGCTGACGACAGTCCCTCCCAGCTCTCCAAGTGGCCTGGCGCCCCCACGTCA
CGCAGCAGTGATGAGCTGGATGCGTGGACGGACTTCCGTTCACGCACCAATTCTAACGCCAGCACAGTCA
GTGGCCGCCTGTCGCCCATCATGGCAAGCACAGAGTTGGATGAAGTCCAGGACGATGATGCGCCTCTCGC
GCCCATGCTCTACAGCAGCTCAGCCAGCCTGTCACCTTCAGTAAGCAAGCCGTGCACGGTGGAACTGCCA
CGGCTGACTGATATGGCAGGCACCATGAATCTGAATGATGGGCTGACTGAAAACCTCATGGACGACCTGC
TGGATAACATCACGCTCGGCGGCCGCATACCGGTCGCCACCATGGTGAGCAAGGGCGAGGAGCTGTTCAC
CGGGGTGGTGCCCATCCTGGTCGAGCTGGACGGCGACGTAAACGGCCACAAGTTCAGCGTGTCCGGCGAG
GGCGAGGGCGATGCCACCTACGGCAAGCTGACCCTGAAGTTCATCTGCACCACCGGCAAGCTGCCCGTGC
CCTGGCCCACCCTCGTGACCACCCTGTCCTGGGGCGTGCAGTGCTTCGCCCGCTACCCCGACCACATGAA
GCAGCACGACTTCTTCAAGTCCGCCATGCCCGAAGGCTACGTCCAGGAGCGCACCATCTTCTTCAAGGAC
GACGGCAACTACAAGACCCGCGCCGAGGTGAAGTTCGAGGGCGACACCCTGGTGAACCGCATCGAGCTGA
AGGGCATCGACTTCAAGGAGGACGGCAACATCCTGGGGCACAAGCTGGAGTACAACTACTTTAGCGACAA
CGTCTATATCACCGCCGACAAGCAGAAGAACGGCATCAAGGCCAACTTCAAGATCCGCCACAACATCGAG
GACGGCGGCGTGCAGCTCGCCGACCACTACCAGCAGAACACCCCCATCGGCGACGGCCCCGTGCTGCTGC
CCGACAACCACTACCTGAGCACCCAGTCCAAGCTGAGCAAAGACCCCAACGAGAAGCGCGATCACATGGT
CCTGCTGGAGTTCGTGACCGCCGCCGGGATCACTCTCGGCATGGACGAGCTGTACCAAACCATGGGGAGC
GGGGCTACCAACTTCTCCCTCCTCAAGCAGGCAGGGGACGTCGAGGAAAATCCTGGACCCATGAAAGGCC
GCAAGCCTCGCGATCTGGAGTTGCCTCTCAGCCCTAGCCTCCTGGGGGGACAGGGCCCTGAGCGCACACC
CGGGTCCGGCACCTCTAGTGGTTTGCAGGCTCCGGGACCTGCCCTGTCACCCTCCAAGCGCAGCGGCCTG
GAGGATCCTGCCACACCCAGCAAAAAACCAAGGACCCCCTCAGTCAGCTCGCGGTTAGAGCGACTGACGC
TCCAGTCTTCTTTCCAATTCCCGTCCGGCGGCATACCGGTCGCCACCATGGTGAGCAAGGGCGAGGAGGA
TAACATGGCCTCTCTCCCAGCGACACATGAGTTACACATCTTTGGCTCCATCAACGGTGTGGACTTTGAC
ATGGTGGGTCAGGGCACCGGCAATCCAAATGATGGTTATGAGGAGTTAAACCTGAAGTCCACCAAGGGTG
ACCTCCAGTTCTCCCCCTGGATTCTGGTCCCTCATATCGGGTATGGCTTCCATCAGTACCTGCCCTACCC
TGACGGGATGTCGCCTTTCCAGGCCGCCATGGTAGATGGCTCCGGCTACCAAGTCCATCGCACAATGCAG
TTTGAAGATGGTGCCTCCCTTACTGTTAACTACCGCTACACCTACGAGGGAAGCCACATCAAAGGAGAGG
CCCAGGTGAAGGGGACTGGTTTCCCTGCTGACGGTCCTGTGATGACCAACTCGCTGACCGCTGCGGACTG
GTGCAGGTCGAAGAAGACTTACCCCAACGACAAAACCATCATCAGTACCTTTAAGTGGAGTTACACCACT
GGAAATGGCAAGCGCTACCGGAGCACTGCGCGGACCACCTACACCTTTGCCAAGCCAATGGCGGCTAACT
ATCTGAAGAACCAGCCGATGTACGTGTTCCGTAAGACGGAGCTCAAGCACTCCAAGACCGAGCTCAACTT
CAAGGAGTGGCAAAAGGCCTTTACCGATGTGATGGGCATGGACGAGCTGTACAAGTAAAGCGGCCGCGAC
TCTAGATCATAATCAGCCATACCACATTTGTAGAGGTTTTACTTGCTTTAAAAAACCTCCCACACCTCCC
CCTGAACCTGAAACATAAAATGAATGCAATTGTTGTTGTTAACTTGTTTATTGCAGCTTATAATGGTTAC
AAATAAAGCAATAGCATCACAAATTTCACAAATAAAGCATTTTTTTCACTGCATTCTAGTTGTGGTTTGT
CCAAACTCATCAATGTATCTTAAGGCGTAAATTGTAAGCGTTAATATTTTGTTAAAATTCGCGTTAAATT
TTTGTTAAATCAGCTCATTTTTTAACCAATAGGCCGAAATCGGCAAAATCCCTTATAAATCAAAAGAATA
GACCGAGATAGGGT
[37 nt withheld, positions 5171-5207]
AAAGAACGTGGACTCCAACGTCAAAGG
[49 nt withheld, positions 5235-5283]
T
[91 nt withheld, positions 5285-5375]
G
[124 nt withheld, positions 5377-5500]
CAGGTGGCACTTTTCGGGGAAATGTGCGCGGAACCCCTATTTGTTTATTTTTCTAAATACATTCAAATAT
GTATCCGCTCATGAGACAATAACCCTGATAAATGCTTCAATAATATTGAAAAAGGAAGAGTCCTGAGGCG
GAAAGAACCAGCTGTGGAATGTGTGTCAGTTAGGGTGTGGAAAGTCCCCAGGCTCCCCAGCAGGCAGAAG
TATGCAAAGCATGCATCTCAATTAGTCAGCAACCAGGTGTGGAAAGTCCCCAGGCTCCCCAGCAGGCAGA
AGTATGCAAAGCATGCATCTCAATTAGTCAGCAACCATAGTCCCGCCCCTAACTCCGCCCATCCCGCCCC
TAACTCCGCCCAGTTCCGCCCATTCTCCGCCCCATGGCTGACTAATTTTTTTTATTTATGCAGAGGCCGA
GGCCGCCTCGGCCTCTGAGCTATTCCAGAAGTAGTGAGGAGGCTTTTTTGGAGGCCTAGGCTTTTGCAAA
GATCGATCAAGAGACAGGATGAGGATCGTTTCGCATGATTGAACAAGATGGATTGCACGCAGGTTCTCCG
GCCGCTTGGGTGGAGAGGCTATTCGGCTATGACTGGGCACAACAGACAATCGGCTGCTCTGATGCCGCCG
TGTTCCGGCTGTCAGCGCAGGGGCGCCCGGTTCTTTTTGTCAAGACCGACCTGTCCGGTGCCCTGAATGA
ACTGCAAGACGAGGCAGCGCGGCTATCGTGGCTGGCCACGACGGGCGTTCCTTGCGCAGCTGTGCTCGAC
GTTGTCACTGAAGCGGGAAGGGACTGGCTGCTATTGGGCGAAGTGCCGGGGCAGGATCTCCTGTCATCTC
ACCTTGCTCCTGCCGAGAAAGTATCCATCATGGCTGATGCAATGCGGCGGCTGCATACGCTTGATCCGGC
TACCTGCCCATTCGACCACCAAGCGAAACATCGCATCGAGCGAGCACGTACTCGGATGGAAGCCGGTCTT
GTCGATCAGGATGATCTGGACGAAGAGCATCAGGGGCTCGCGCCAGCCGAACTGTTCGCCAGGCTCAAGG
CGAGCATGCCCGACGGCGAGGATCTCGTCGTGACCCATGGCGATGCCTGCTTGCCGAATATCATGGTGGA
AAATGGCCGCTTTTCTGGATTCATCGACTGTGGCCGGCTGGGTGTGGCGGACCGCTATCAGGACATAGCG
TTGGCTACCCGTGATATTGCTGAAGAGCTTGGCGGCGAATGGGCTGACCGCTTCCTCGTGCTTTACGGTA
TCGCCGCTCCCGATTCGCAGCGCATCGCCTTCTATCGCCTTCTTGACGAGTTCTTCTGAGCGGGACTCTG
GGGTTCGAAATGACCGACCAAGCGACGCCCAACCTGCCATCACGAGATTTCGATTCCACCGCCGCCTTCT
ATGAAAGGTTGGGCTTCGGAATCGTTTTCCGGGACGCCGGCTGGATGATCCTCCAGCGCGGGGATCTCAT
GCTGGAGTTCTTCGCCCACCCTAGGGGGAGGCTAACTGAAACACGGAAGGAGACAATACCGGAAGGAACC
CGCGCTATGACGGCAATAAAAAGACAGAATAAAACGCACGGTGTTGGGTCGTTTGTTCATAAACGCGGGG
TTCGGTCCCAGGGCTGGCACTCTGTCGATACCCCACCGAGACCCCATTGGGGCCAATACGCCCGCGTTTC
TTCCTTTTCCCCACCCCACCCCCCAAGTTCGGGTGAAGGCCCAGGGCTCGCAGCCAACGTCGGGGCGGCA
GGCCCTGCCATAGCCTCAGGTTACTCATATATACTTTAGATTGATTTAAAACTTCATTTTTAATTTAAAA
GGATCTAGGTGAAGATCCTTTTTGATAATCTCATGACCAAAATCCCTTAACGTGAGTTTTCGTTCCACTG
AGCGTCAGACCCCGTAGAAAAGATCAAAGGATCTTCTTGAGATCCTTTTTTTCTGCGCGTAATCTGCTGC
TTGCAAACAAAAAAACCACCGCTACCAGCGGTGGTTTGTTTGCCGGATCAAGAGCTACCAACTCTTTTTC
CGAAGGTAACTGGCTTCAGCAGAGCGCAGATACCAAATACTGTTCTTCTAGTGTAGCCGTAGTTAGGCCA
CCACTTCAAGAACTCTGTAGCACCGCCTACATACCTCGCTCTGCTAATCCTGTTACCAGTGGCTGCTGCC
AGTGGCGATAAGTCGTGTCTTACCGGGTTGGACTCAAGACGATAGTTACCGGATAAGGCGCAGCGGTCGG
GCTGAACGGGGGGTTCGTGCACACAGCCCAGCTTGGAGCGAACGACCTACACCGAACTGAGATACCTACA
GCGTGAGCTATGAGAAAGCGCCACGCTTCCCGAAGGGAGAAAGGCGGACAGGTATCCGGTAAGCGGCAGG
GTCGGAACAGGAGAGCGCACGAGGGAGCTTCCAGGGGGAAACGCCTGGTATCTTTATAGTCCTGTCGGGT
TTCGCCACCTCTGACTTGAGCGTCGATTTTTGTGATGCTCGTCAGGGGGGCGGAGCCTATGGAAAAACGC
CAGCAACGCGGCCTTTTTACGGTTCCTGGCCTTTTGCTGGCCTTTTGCTCACATGTTCTTTCCTGCGTTA
TCCCCTGATTCTGTGGATAACCGTATTACCGCCATGCAT
Features (pLannotate 1.2.2; 19 found; start..end, strand, type, name):
     61..364     +  enhancer       CMV enhancer: human cytomegalovirus immediate early enhancer
    365..568     +  promoter       CMV promoter: human cytomegalovirus (CMV) immediate early promoter
    591..636     +  misc_feature   MCS (fragment): multiple cloning site
    637..1026    +  CDS            H2A1_BOVIN (sequence partly withheld): Experimental evidence at protein level: Swiss-Prot protein existence level 1. Core component of nucleosome. Nucleosomes wrap and compact DNA into chromatin, limiting DNA accessibility to the cellular machineries which require DNA as a template. Histones thereby play a central role in transcription regulation, DNA repair, DNA replication and chromosomal stability. DNA accessibility is regulated via a complex set of post-translational modifications of histones, also called histone code, and nucleosome remodeling. From Bos taurus (Bovine).
   1048..1743    +  CDS            mScarlet-I: mScarlet-I is a basic (constitutively fluorescent) red fluorescent protein published in 2016, derived from synthetic construct. It is reported to be a rapidly-maturing monomer with moderate acid sensitivity.
   1816..3003    +  CDS            FOXO3 (fragment): FOXO3_HUMAN - Also known as FKHRL1 From Homo sapiens (Human).
   3028..3744    +  CDS            mTurquoise2: mTurquoise2 is a basic (constitutively fluorescent) cyan fluorescent protein published in 2012, derived from Aequorea victoria. It is reported to be a rapidly-maturing monomer with very low acid sensitivity.
   3814..4068    +  CDS            Elk1 (fragment): ELK1_MOUSE - Experimental evidence at protein level: Swiss-Prot protein existence level 1. Transcription factor that binds to purine-rich DNA sequences. Forms a ternary complex with SRF and the ETS and SRF motifs of the serum response element (SRE) on the promoter region of immediate early genes such as FOS and IER2 (By similarity). Induces target gene transcription upon JNK-signaling pathway stimulation (By similarity). From Mus musculus (Mouse).
   4084..4791    +  CDS            mNeonGreen: mNeonGreen is a basic (constitutively fluorescent) green/yellow fluorescent protein published in 2013, derived from Branchiostoma lanceolatum. It is reported to be a very rapidly-maturing monomer with moderate acid sensitivity.
   4811..4894    +  CDS            large T antigen (fragment): large T antigen from SV40 (simian virus 40)
   4917..5038    +  polyA_signal   SV40 poly(A) signal: SV40 polyadenylation signal
   5072..5500    -  rep_origin     f1 ori (sequence partly withheld): f1 bacteriophage origin of replication; arrow indicates direction of (+) strand synthesis
   5527..5631    +  promoter       AmpR promoter: bla
   5633..5990    +  promoter       SV40 promoter: SV40 enhancer and early promoter
   6025..6819    +  CDS            NeoR/KanR: aminoglycoside phosphotransferase from Tn5; aph(3')-II (or nptII); confers resistance to neomycin, kanamycin, and G418 (Geneticin®)
   6840..6992    +  CDS            ble (fragment): BLE_KLEPN - Experimental evidence at protein level: Swiss-Prot protein existence level 1. Binding protein with a strong affinity to the bleomycin family of antibiotics. Binds to CL990; an antimitotic-antibiotic compound. From Klebsiella pneumoniae.
   7051..7098    +  polyA_signal   HSV TK poly(A) signal: herpes simplex virus thymidine kinase polyadenylation signal (Cole and Stacy, 1985)
   7189..7205    -  polyA_signal   bGH poly(A) signal (fragment): bovine growth hormone polyadenylation signal
   7427..8015    +  rep_origin     ori: high-copy-number ColE1/pMB1/pBR322/pUC origin of replication
