[The description below was written by a language model from this plasmid's Addgene catalogue record and pLannotate feature annotations shown in this document.]
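Description:
H2A-mScarletI-P2A-Akt-KTR-mTurquoise2-P2A-ERK-KTR-mNeonGreen is an 8.1 kb mammalian expression plasmid built on the Clontech pEGFP-C1 backbone. It is propagated in E. coli through a high-copy ColE1/pUC-type origin and selected with kanamycin. The single NeoR/KanR (Tn5 aminoglycoside phosphotransferase) gene sits behind both a bacterial bla promoter and the SV40 enhancer/early promoter and is followed by an HSV TK polyadenylation signal. This arrangement lets the same marker confer G418 resistance in mammalian cells. An f1 origin is also present. The short ble, bGH poly(A) and SV40 large T antigen hits are only annotated fragments and appear to be backbone remnants rather than functional parts.

The payload is one synthetic open reading frame driven by the CMV enhancer/promoter and terminated by the SV40 poly(A) signal. It encodes three fluorescent fusion proteins. According to the construct name they are separated by P2A ribosome-skipping peptides, which the feature table does not annotate, so a single transcript should yield three separate proteins. The first is histone H2A fused to the red protein mScarlet-I, which labels chromatin and so marks the nucleus. The second is an Akt kinase translocation reporter, annotated as a FOXO3 fragment fused to cyan mTurquoise2. The third is an ERK kinase translocation reporter, annotated as an Elk1 fragment fused to green mNeonGreen. Kinase translocation reporters shuttle between nucleus and cytoplasm according to their phosphorylation state, so the nuclear-to-cytoplasmic fluorescence ratio reports kinase activity. The three spectrally distinct colours allow Akt and ERK activity to be imaged simultaneously in single living cells, which is the stated purpose of the plasmid.
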