Addgene plasmid #129631: H2A-mScarletI-P2A-Akt-KTR-mTurquoise2-P2A-ERK-KTR-mNeonGreen
Purpose: Visualization of Akt and ERK activity
Depositing lab: Dorus Gadella. Depositing organization: University of Amsterdam. Publication: Single-cell imaging of ERK and Akt activation dynamics and heterogeneity induced by G-protein-coupled receptors. Chavez-Abiega S, Gronloh MLB, Gadella TWJ, Bruggeman FJ, Goedhart J. J Cell Sci. 2022 Mar 15;135(6):jcs259685. doi: 10.1242/jcs.259685. Epub 2022 Mar 11. PubMed 35107584.
Backbone
  Vector backbone: pEGFP-C1
  Backbone manufacturer: Clontech
  Vector type: Mammalian Expression
Growth in bacteria
  Bacterial resistance: Kanamycin, 50 μg/mL
  Growth temperature: 37°C
  Growth strain: DH5alpha
  Copy number: High Copy
Gene/Insert
  Gene/Insert name: H2A-mScarletI-P2A-Akt-KTR-mTurquoise2-P2A-ERK-KTR-mNeonGreen
  Species: Synthetic
  Promoter: CMV
  Cloning method: Restriction Enzyme; 5′ cloning site Unknown (unknown if destroyed); 3′ cloning site Unknown (unknown if destroyed)
Terms and licenses: Academic/Nonprofit Terms; Industry Terms: Not Available to Industry
Depositor comments: Please visit https://www.biorxiv.org/content/10.1101/2021.07.27.453948v3 for bioRxiv preprint.
How to cite: H2A-mScarletI-P2A-Akt-KTR-mTurquoise2-P2A-ERK-KTR-mNeonGreen was a gift from Dorus Gadella (Addgene plasmid # 129631 ; http://n2t.net/addgene:129631 ; RRID:Addgene_129631)
